>Addgene plasmid #58325 | pUWR-CadTS | depositor partial sequence | sequence record 89870 | CadTS insert
ATGTCCACCAGTGTCCAGCGAATGTCCAGAAGCTACCACTGCATCAATATGTCGGCGACCCCGCAGGCCG
GCCACCTAAATCCCGCCCAGCAACAGACGCACCAGCAGCACAAGCGAAAATGCCGCGACCTTGGCAGGCG
ACTAATCCCCGCGAGACTCCTCCTGGGCGTTATCGTGGCCATCAGCCTTCTGTCACCCGCCCTCGCACTT
CACTCGCCGCCGGACAAAAACTTTTCCGGCGACAATCGTAAGCCCGCCTTCAAAAACTGCGCCGGATACG
CTCCTAAGGTCAAAGAGGAGCAGCCCGAAAACACCTACGTTCTCACCGTAGAGGCCGTCGACCCTGATCC
CGACCAGGTCATTCGATACAGCATCGTCCAGTCGCCGTTCGAGCGACCCAAGTTCTTTATCAATCCCAGC
ACGGGCGTAATCTTCACCACCCACACATTCGATCGTGACGAGCCGATCCACGAGAAGTTCGTCTTCGTCA
CCGTCCAGGCCACGGATAATGGTCTGCCCCCACTGGACGACGTTTGCACCTTCAACGTTACCATCGAGGA
CATCAACGACAATGCACCCGCCTTCAACAAGGCGCGCTACGACGAATCCATGTCGGAAAATGCCCAGCCC
GACGCGGTGGTGATGACTATCAGCGCCAGTGACTTCGACGATGGCAACAACAGTTTGGTCGAATACGAGA
TTCTGCGGGAGCGCGACTTTCAGTACTTCAAGATTGACAAGGAGTCGGGTATTATCTACCTGAAACGACC
GATTGACAAGAGACCCGGCCAATCGTATGCGATAATCGTGCGGGCATATAACGTAGTGCCAGATCCGCCA
CAGGATGCACAAATCGAAGTGCGCATCCGGGTGGTGGAGTCCTCAATTAAGCCGCCATCATTTGTGAATC
CGATCGATACGCCCATTTACCTGAAGGAGAATCTCAAGAACTTTACACATCCGATCGCCACGTTACGAGC
CGTTTCCAATATGCCGGACAAGCCGGAGGTAATCTTCGAACTGAACACCGGCCGCACGGAGCAGACAAAC
AGCAAGAACACATTCGTGTTCAATCAGATCGGCAACGAGGTGACCATTAGCCTGGGCAAGACTCTGGACT
ACGAGGCCATCACAGACTACACCCTCACCATGATTGTGCGGAATACACACGAGCTGGGCACAGAGCATCA
GATCAAGATTCAGGTGGAGGATGTCAACGATAACATCCCCTACTACACGGAGGTCAAATCGGGCACTATC
CTGGAGAACGAACCACCCGGCACGCCTGTTATGCAGGTGCGTGCCTTCGACATGGACGGCACCTCAGCCA
ATAATATTGTGTCATTCGAGCTGGCCGACAATCGGGAGTACTTCACCATCGACCCCAATACCGGTAACAT
AACCGCCCTGACGACATTCGATCGCGAGGAACGCGATTTCTATAACGTAAAGGTTATTGCCAGCGACAAT
TCGCCATCGAGTCTCTTTGATAATGGCGAGCCGAACCGTGGTCACCAAGTGTTCCGCATCTCCATTGGAG
ACAAGAACGACCACAAGCCGCACTTCCAGCAGGACAAATATCTGGCAGAAAGACTGCTCGAGGATGCCAA
TACGAATACCGAGGTCATTGAGGTAAAGGCCGAAGACGAGGATAACGCATCCCAGATCCTATACAGCATT
GAGAGCGGTAACGTGGGTGATGCCTTTAAGATTGGTCTTAAGACCGGCAAAATCACGGTCAACCAGAAGT
TGGACTACGAAACGATCACGGAGTACGAGCTGAAGGTGCGTGCGTTCGATGGAATCTACGACGACTACAC
AACGGTGGTTATCAAAATTGAAGACGTGAACGACAACCCGCCGGTGTTTAAGCAGGACTACAGCGTCACC
ATTCTGGAGGAGACCACATATGACGACTGCATCCTCACTGTCGAAGCCTACGATCCGGATATCAAGGATC
GCAACGCAGATCAGCATATCGTCTATTCGATTCACCAGAACGATGGAAACCGATGGACCATTGACAACAG
TGGCTGCTTGCGTTTGGTCAAGACGCTGGACCGCGATCCGCCCAATGGTCACAAGAACTGGCAGGTTTTG
ATCAAGGCTAATGATGAGGATGGAGTAGGAACCACGGTCAGCACAGTGAAAGAGGTCACCGTCACGTTGA
AGGACATCAACGACAATGCTCCGTTCCTGATCAACGAAATGCCTGTCTACTGGCAGGAGAACCGCAATCC
CGGACATGTTGTGCAACTGCAGGCCAACGACTACGACGACACTCCGGGGGCAGGTAACTTCACCTTCGGC
ATCGACAGCGAAGCCACACCGGACATCAAGACCAAGTTCAGCATGGATGGAGACTATTTGCACGCCAACG
TCCAGTTTGATCGGGAGGCTCAAAAGGAGTACTTTATCCCCATTCGCATCAGTGATTCTGGCGTTCCGCG
ACAGAGTGCCGTAAGCATTCTGCACCTGGTGATCGGCGATGTCAACGACAATGCCATGAGCGAAGGATCG
TCGCGCATCTTCATTTACAATTACAAGGGAGAAGCGCCTGAAACCGATATTGGTCGCGTGTTCGTAGATG
ATCTCGATGACTGGGACTTGGAAGACAAGTACTTTGAATGGAAAGACCTTCCGCACGATCAGTTTAGGCT
TAATCCCAGCACGGGTATGATCACCATGCTGGTTCACACCGCCGAGGGAGAGTACGACCTGTCGTTCGTA
GTCACCGAGGACTCCATGTTCGTGCCCCGTCACTCCGTAGATGCTTATGTCACCGTGGTGGTCCGCGAGC
TCCCCGAGGAGGCGGTGGATAAGAGCGGCAGCATCCGATTCATCAACGTAACCAAGGAGGAGTTTATCAG
TGTGCCACGCGACTTCCAGTCACCGGATGCCCTTTCCCTAAAGGATCGCTTCCAGCTCTCGCTGGCCAAG
CTTTTCAATACGTCGGTATCCAACGTGGACGTGTTCACTGTGCTCCAGAACGAGAATCATACGCTCGATG
TACGCTTCTCTGCCCACGGCTCACCCTACTATGCTCCGGAGAAATTAAATGGAATAGTGGCCCAGAATCA
GCAGCGTTTGGAAAACGAACTAGACCTGCAGATGCTGATGGTGAACATCGACGAGTGTCTGATTGAGAAG
TTCAAGTGCGAGGAATCGTGCACCAATGAGCTGCACAAGAGCTCGGTGCCATACATGATCTACTCTAATA
CAACATCGTTCGTGGGCGTAAATGCCTTCGTTCAAGCGCAATGCGTATGCGAGGCTCCTTTAATGAGGCG
TTGTCTAAACGGAGGATCTCCGCGGTACGGGGAGAACGACGTGTGCGACTGCATAGACGGATTCACCGGA
CCCCACTGCGAACTCGTCTCCGTGGCATTCTATGGCTCGGGGTATGCCTTCTACGAGCCCATTGCCGCCT
GCAACAACACCAAGATTAGCTTGGAGATCACGCCCCAGATTGATCAGGGCCTGATCATGTACTTGGGACC
ACTTAACTTCAATCCGTTGCTGGCCATTTCTGATTTCCTAGCTCTGGAGTTGGACAATGGCTATCCGGTG
CTGACTGTGGACTACGGATCAGGCGCCATTCGCATCCGCCATCAGCACATCAAGATGGTGGCCGACCGCA
CCTACCAACTGGACATTATCCTGCAGCGTACCAGCATTGAGATGACTGTGGACAATTGCCGGCTATCCAC
CTGCCAGACACTGGGCGCCCCAATTGGCCCCAATGAGTTCCTCAATGTGAACGCACCGCTGCAGTTGGGC
GGCACTCCAGTAGATCTGGAGCAACTTGGACGCCAGCTCAATTGGACACACGTTCCCAACCAGAAGGGTT
TCTTCGGTTGCATTCGCAACCTGACAATTAACGAGCAGACTTACAACTTGGGAATGCCCTCTGTGTTCCG
AAACATCGACAGCGGTTGCCAGCAGTCGGTGGCCGTTGCGTTCAGTTTTGGAATTGATAGAAACTTCATC
ATTGCGATCATCGTATGCCTCGCGCTACTGCTGATCATCCTGTTGGCAGTGGTGGTGCAGAAGAAGCAGA
AGAATGGCTGGCACGAAAAGGACATCGACGACATTCGCGAGACGATCGGTACCAGTGTGGTGGAATTCAT
GGTGAGCAAGGGCGAGGAGACCACAATGGGCGTAATCAAGCCCGACATGAAGATCAAGCTGAAGATGGAG
GGCAACGTGAATGGCCACGCCTTCGTGATCGAGGGCGAGGGCGAGGGCAAGCCCTACGACGGCACCAACA
CCATCAACCTGGAGGTGAAGGAGGGAGCCCCCCTGCCCTTCTCCTACGACATTCTGACCACCGCGTTCGC
CTACGGCAACAGGGCCTTCACCAAGTACCCCGACGACATCCCCAACTACTTCAAGCAGTCCTTCCCCGAG
GGCTACTCTTGGGAGCGCACCATGACCTTCGAGGACAAGGGCATCGTGAAGGTGAAGTCCGACATCTCCA
TGGAGGAGGACTCCTTCATCTACGAGATACACCTCAAGGGCGAGAACTTCCCCCCCAACGGCCCCGTGAT
GCAGAAGAAGACCACCGGCTGGGACGCCTCCACCGAGAGGATGTACGTGCGCGACGGCGTGCTGAAGGGC
GACGTCAAGCACAAGCTGCTGCTGGAGGGCGGCGGCCACCACCGCGTTGACTTCAAGACCATCTACAGGG
CCAAGAAGGCGGTGAAGCTGCCCGACTATCACTTTGTGGACCACCGCATCGAGATCCTGAACCACGACAA
GGACTACAACAAGGTGACCGTTTACGAGAGCGCCGTGGCCCGCAACTCCACCGACGGCATGGACGAGCTG
TACAAGGGGCCAGGTGGTGCAGGGCCAGGTGGTGCAGGGCCAGGTGGTGCAGGGCCAGGTGGTGCAGGGC
CCGGTGGTGCAGGTCCAGGTGGTGCAGGTCCAGGTGGTGCAGGTCCAGGTGGTGCTATGGTGAGCAAGGG
CGAGGAGCTGTTCACCGGGGTGGTGCCCATCCTGGTCGAGCTGGACGGCGACGTAAACGGCCACAAGTTC
AGCGTGTCCGGCGAGGGCGAGGGCGATGCCACCTACGGCAAGCTGACCCTGAAGCTGATCTGCACCACCG
GCAAGCTGCCCGTGCCCTGGCCCACCCTCGTGACCACCCTGGGCTACGGCCTGCAGTGCTTCGCCCGCTA
CCCCGACCACATGAAGCAGCACGACTTCTTCAAGTCCGCCATGCCCGAAGGCTACGTCCAGGAGCGCACC
ATCTTCTTCAAGGACGACGGCAACTACAAGACCCGCGCCGAGGTGAAGTTCGAGGGCGACACCCTGGTGA
ACCGCATCGAGCTGAAGGGCATCGACTTCAAGGAGGACGGCAACATCCTGGGGCACAAGCTGGAGTACAA
CTACAACAGCCACAACGTCTATATCACCGCCGACAAGCAGAAGAACGGCATCAAGGCCAACTTCAAGATC
CGCCACAACATCGAGGACGGCGGCGTGCAGCTCGCCGACCACTACCAGCAGAACACCCCCATCGGCGACG
GCCCCGTGCTGCTGCCCGACAACCACTACCTGAGCTACCAGTCCAAACTGAGCAAAGACCCCAACGAGAA
GCGCGATCACATGGTCCTGCTGGAGTTCGTGACCGCCGCCGGGATCACTCTCGGCATGGACGAGCTGTAC
AAGTATGCGGCCGCTATTAATTACGAGGACGAGGGTGGCGGCGAGCGGGATACGGACTATGATCTGAATG
TCCTGCGCACGCAGCCCTTCTACGAGGAGAAGCTGTACAAAGATCCTCATGCGTTACAGGGTAACATGCG
CGACCCCAACGACATACCCGACATCGCCGACTTCCTGGGCGACAAGAAGGAGAACTGCGACCGGGATGTG
GGCGCCACAACCGTGGACGATGTGCGGCACTACGCGTACGAGGGTGACGGCAACTCCGATGGCAGCCTCT
CCAGTCTGGCGTCCTGCACCGACGACGGCGATCTCAACTTCGACTACCTGTCCAACTTTGGACCGCGCTT
CCGCAAATTGGCCGACATGTACGGCGAGGAGCCCTCAGACACAGACTCCAACGTGGACGATGACCAGGGC
TGGCGCATCTAG
