>Addgene plasmid #58325 | pUWR-CadTS | addgene partial sequence | sequence record 92550 | mCherry-R 5'-TTGGTCACCTTCAGCTTGG-3'
GCCCTCGCCCTCGATCTCGAACTCGTGGCCGTTCACGGAGCCCTCCATGCGCACCTTGAAGCGCATGAAC
TCCTTGATGACGTCCTCGGAGGAGGCCATGCCATCAACCACTTTGTACAAGAAAGCTGGGTGCTAGATGC
GCCAGCCCTGGTCATCGTCCACGTTGGAGTCTGTGTCTGAGGGCTCCTCGCCGTACATGTCGGCCAATTT
GCGGAAGCGCGGTCCAAAGTTGGACAGGTAGTCGAAGTTGAGATCGCCGTCGTCGGTGCAGGACGCCAGA
CTGGAGAGGCTGCCATCGGAGTTGCCGTCACCCTCGTACGCGTAGTGCCGCACATCGTCCACGGTTGTGG
CGCCCACATCCCGGTCGCAGTTCTCCTTCTTGTCGCCCAGGAAGTCGGCGATGTCGGGTATGTCGTTGGG
GTCGCGCATGTTACCCTGTAACGCATGAGGATCTTTGTACAGCTTCTCCTCGTAGAAGGGCTGCGTGCGC
AGGACATTCAGATCATAGTCCGTATCCCGCTCGCCGCCACCCTCGTCCTCGTAATTAATAGCGGCCGCAT
ACTTGTACAGCTCGTCCATGCCGAGAGTGATCCCGGCGGCGGTCACGAACTCCAGCAGGACCATGTGATC
GCGCTTCTCGTTGGGGTCTTTGCTCAGTTTGGACTGGTAGCTCAGGTAGTGGTTGTCGGGCAGCAGCACG
GGGCCGTCGCCGATGGGGGTGTTCTGCTGGTAGTGGTCGGCGAGCTGCACGCCGCCGTCCTCGATGTTGT
GGCG
