>Addgene plasmid #58325 | pUWR-CadTS | addgene partial sequence | sequence record 92551 | EGFP-N 5'-CGTCGCCGTCCAGCTCGACCAG-3'
GGACCTGCACCACCTGGACCTGCACCACCGGGCCCTGCACCACCTGGCCCTGCACCACCTGGCCCTGCAC
CACCTGGCCCTGCACCACCTGGCCCCTTGTACAGCTCGTCCATGCCGTCGGTGGAGTTGCGGGCCACGGC
GCTCTCGTAAACGGTCACCTTGTTGTAGTCCTTGTCGTGGTTCAGGATCTCGATGCGGTGGTCCACAAAG
TGATAGTCGGGCAGCTTCACCGCCTTCTTGGCCCTGTAGATGGTCTTGAAGTCAACGCGGTGGTGGCCGC
CGCCCTCCAGCAGCAGCTTGTGCTTGACGTCGCCCTTCAGCACGCCGTCGCGCACGTACATCCTCTCGGT
GGAGGCGTCCCAGCCGGTGGTCTTCTTCTGCATCACGGGGCCGTTGGGGGGGAAGTTCTCGCCCTTGAGG
TGTATCTCGTAGATGAAGGAGTCCTCCTCCATGGAGATGTCGGACTTCACCTTCACGATGCCCTTGTCCT
CGAAGGTCATGGTGCGCTCCCAAGAGTAGCCCTCGGGGAAGGACTGCTTGAAGT
