>Addgene plasmid #58325 | pUWR-CadTS | addgene partial sequence | sequence record 92552 | pUWR-F 5'-TTATTCCCCAGCCAGGAAGT-3'
AACTCATTTGATTTCGTACTAATTTTCCACATCTCTATTTTCTGCCCGCAGAANAANCCAAGGGCGGATC
CCCCGGGCTGCAGGAATTCAGCCATCAACAAGTTTGTACAAAAAAGCAGGCTTCTTGTACAAAAAAGCAG
GCTCCACCATGTCCACCAGTGTCCAGCGAATGTCCAGAAGCTACCACTGCATCAATATGTCGGCGACCCC
GCAGGCCGGCCACCTAAATCCCGCCCAGCAACAGACGCACCAGCAGCACAAGCGAAAATGCCGCGACCTT
GGCAGGCGACTAATCCCCGCGAGACTCCTCCTGGGCGTTATCGTGGCCATCAGCCTTCTGTCACCCGCCC
TCGCACTTCACTCGCCGCCGGACAAAAACTTTTCCGGCGACAATCGTAAGCCCGCCTTCAAAAACTGCGC
CGGATACGCTCCTAAGGTCAAAGAGGAGCAGCCCGAAAACACCTACGTTCTCACCGTAGAGGCCGTCGAC
CCTGATCCCGACCAGGTCATTCGATACAGCATCGTCCAGTCGCCGTTCGAGCGACCCAAGTTCTTTATCA
ATCCCAGCACGGGCGTAATCTTCACCACCCACACATTCGATCGTGACGAGCCGATCCACGAGAAGTTCGT
CTTCGTCACCGTCCAGGCCACGGATAATGGTCTGCCCCCACTGGACGACGTTTGCACCTTCAACGTTACC
ATCGAGGACATCAACGACAATGCACCCGCCTTCAACAAGGCGCGCTACGACGAATCCATGTCGGAAAATG
CCCAGCCCGACGCGGTGGTGATGACTATCAGCGCCAGTGACTTCGACGATGGCAACAACAGTTTGGTCG
