>Addgene plasmid #58325 | pUWR-CadTS | addgene partial sequence | sequence record 95111 | dE-cad-R 5'-ACGATGATCGCAATGATGAA-3'
ACGCAACGGCCACCGACTGCTGGCAACCGCTGTCGATGTTTCGGAACACAGAGGGCATTCCCAAGTTGTA
AGTCTGCTCGTTAATTGTCAGGTTGCGAATGCAACCGAAGAAACCCTTCTGGTTGGGAACGTGTGTCCAA
TTGAGCTGGCGTCCAAGTTGCTCCAGATCTACTGGAGTGCCGCCCAACTGCAGCGGTGCGTTCACATTGA
GGAACTCATTGGGGCCAATTGGGGCGCCCAGTGTCTGGCAGGTGGATAGCCGGCAATTGTCCACAGTCAT
CTCAATGCTGGTACGCTGCAGGATAATGTCCAGTTGGTAGGTGCGGTCGGCCACCATCTTGATGTGCTGA
TGGCGGATGCGAATGGCGCCTGATCCGTAGTCCACAGTCAGCACCGGATAGCCATTGTCCAACTCCAGAG
CTAGGAAATCAGAAATGGCCAGCAACGGATTGAAGTTAAGTGGTCCCAAGTACATGATCAGGCCCTGATC
AATCTGGGGCGTGATCTCCAAGCTAATCTTGGTGTTGTTGCAGGCGGCAATGGGCTCGTAGAAGGCATAC
CCCGAGCCATAGAATGCCACGGAGACGAGTTCGCAGTGGGGTCCGGTGAATCCGTCTATGCAGTCGCACA
CGTCGTTCTCCCCGTACCGCGGAGATCCTCCGTTTAGACAACGCCTCATTAAAGGAGCCTCGCATACGCA
TTGCGCTTGAACGAAGGCATTTACGCCCACGAACGATGTTGTATTAGAGTAGATCATGTATGGCACCGAG
CTCTTGTGCAGCTCATTGGTGCACGATTCCTCGCACTTGAACTTCTCAATCAGA
