[The description below was written by a language model from this plasmid's Addgene catalogue record.]
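Description:
pUWR-CadTS is an insect expression plasmid built on the pUWR backbone and intended for introducing a ubiquitously expressed E-cadherin tension sensor (ubi-CadTS) into the Drosophila melanogaster genome. The backbone is listed at about 12.4 kb, and the complete construct is roughly 18.5 kb after insertion of the approximately 6.1 kb sensor sequence. It is propagated in standard E. coli under ampicillin selection. The record gives no copy number and no feature table, so the origin of replication, the elements that mediate germline integration, and any fly transformation marker carried by pUWR are not stated.

The payload is a D. melanogaster E-cadherin tension sensor placed under the poly-ubiquitin promoter, which in flies drives broad, moderate expression across tissues rather than strong tissue-restricted overexpression. The insert was moved into the vector by Gateway recombination, consistent with pUWR being a Gateway destination vector into which an entry clone carrying the coding sequence is transferred. Although the catalogue purpose calls this plasmid a "destination vector", it already contains the sensor insert and so functions as the finished expression clone. The record does not describe the sensor's internal architecture. Tension sensors of this kind generally embed a FRET-based, force-sensitive module within the protein of interest, but the specific fluorophores, linker and insertion site are not given here.

The associated work concerns mechanical feedback through E-cadherin during collective cell migration. This fits the use of the construct to generate transgenic flies in which tension across E-cadherin adhesions can be read out in living tissue.
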