Addgene plasmid #58325: pUWR-CadTS
Purpose: Destination vector for inserting ubi-CadTS to Drosophila melanogaster genome
Depositing lab: Denise Montell. Depositing organization: University of California, Santa Barbara. Publication: Mechanical Feedback through E-Cadherin Promotes Direction Sensing during Collective Cell Migration. Cai D, Chen SC, Prasad M, He L, Wang X, Choesmel-Cadamuro V, Sawyer JK, Danuser G, Montell DJ. Cell. 2014 May 22;157(5):1146-59. doi: 10.1016/j.cell.2014.03.045. PubMed 24855950.
Backbone
  Vector backbone: pUWR
  Backbone manufacturer: Clara Moch at Jean-Rene Huynh's Laboratory
  Backbone size w/o insert (bp): 12396
  Total vector size (bp): 18498
  Vector type: Insect Expression
Growth in bacteria
  Bacterial resistance: Ampicillin, 100 μg/mL
  Growth temperature: 37°C
  Growth strain: DH5alpha
  Copy number: Unknown
Gene/Insert
  Gene/Insert name: E-cadherin tension sensor
  Species: D. melanogaster (fly)
  Insert size (bp): 6102
  GenBank ID: KJ826435
  Promoter: poly-ubiquitin
  Cloning method: Gateway Cloning
  Sequencing primers: 5′ CCAGCCAGGAAGTTAGTT; 3′ GGACAGCTTCAAGTAGTCGG
Terms and licenses: Academic/Nonprofit Terms; Industry Terms: Not Available to Industry
How to cite: pUWR-CadTS was a gift from Denise Montell (Addgene plasmid # 58325 ; http://n2t.net/addgene:58325 ; RRID:Addgene_58325)
